>Addgene plasmid #166480 | PL-CRISPR.EFS.tRFP-gIfngr1-2 | addgene full sequence | sequence record 329709 | Addgene NGS Result
TTAATGTAGTCTTATGCAATACTCTTGTAGTCTTGCAACATGGTAACGATGAGTTAGCAACATGCCTTAC
AAGGAGAGAAAAAGCACCGTGCATGCCGATTGGTGGAAGTAAGGTGGTACGATCGTGCCTTATTAGGAAG
GCAACAGACGGGTCTGACATGGATTGGACGAACCACTGAATTGCCGCATTGCAGAGATATTGTATTTAAG
TGCCTAGCTCGATACATAAACGGGTCTCTCTGGTTAGACCAGATCTGAGCCTGGGAGCTCTCTGGCTAAC
TAGGGAACCCACTGCTTAAGCCTCAATAAAGCTTGCCTTGAGTGCTTCAAGTAGTGTGTGCCCGTCTGTT
GTGTGACTCTGGTAACTAGAGATCCCTCAGACCCTTTTAGTCAGTGTGGAAAATCTCTAGCAGTGGCGCC
CGAACAGGGACTTGAAAGCGAAAGGGAAACCAGAGGAGCTCTCTCGACGCAGGACTCGGCTTGCTGAAGC
GCGCACGGCAAGAGGCGAGGGGCGGCGACTGGTGAGTACGCCAAAAATTTTGACTAGCGGAGGCTAGAAG
GAGAGAGATGGGTGCGAGAGCGTCAGTATTAAGCGGGGGAGAATTAGATCGCGATGGGAAAAAATTCGGT
TAAGGCCAGGGGGAAAGAAAAAATATAAATTAAAACATATAGTATGGGCAAGCAGGGAGCTAGAACGATT
CGCAGTTAATCCTGGCCTGTTAGAAACATCAGAAGGCTGTAGACAAATACTGGGACAGCTACAACCATCC
CTTCAGACAGGATCAGAAGAACTTAGATCATTATATAATACAGTAGCAACCCTCTATTGTGTGCATCAAA
GGATAGAGATAAAAGACACCAAGGAAGCTTTAGACAAGATAGAGGAAGAGCAAAACAAAAGTAAGACCAC
CGCACAGCAAGCGGCCGCTGATCTTCAGACCTGGAGGAGGAGATATGAGGGACAATTGGAGAAGTGAATT
ATATAAATATAAAGTAGTAAAAATTGAACCATTAGGAGTAGCACCCACCAAGGCAAAGAGAAGAGTGGTG
CAGAGAGAAAAAAGAGCAGTGGGAATAGGAGCTTTGTTCCTTGGGTTCTTGGGAGCAGCAGGAAGCACTA
TGGGCGCAGCGTCAATGACGCTGACGGTACAGGCCAGACAATTATTGTCTGGTATAGTGCAGCAGCAGAA
CAATTTGCTGAGGGCTATTGAGGCGCAACAGCATCTGTTGCAACTCACAGTCTGGGGCATCAAGCAGCTC
CAGGCAAGAATCCTGGCTGTGGAAAGATACCTAAAGGATCAACAGCTCCTGGGGATTTGGGGTTGCTCTG
GAAAACTCATTTGCACCACTGCTGTGCCTTGGAATGCTAGTTGGAGTAATAAATCTCTGGAACAGATTTG
GAATCACACGACCTGGATGGAGTGGGACAGAGAAATTAACAATTACACAAGCTTAATACACTCCTTAATT
GAAGAATCGCAAAACCAGCAAGAAAAGAATGAACAAGAATTATTGGAATTAGATAAATGGGCAAGTTTGT
GGAATTGGTTTAACATAACAAATTGGCTGTGGTATATAAAATTATTCATAATGATAGTAGGAGGCTTGGT
AGGTTTAAGAATAGTTTTTGCTGTACTTTCTATAGTGAATAGAGTTAGGCAGGGATATTCACCATTATCG
TTTCAGACCCACCTCCCAACCCCGAGGGGACCCAGAGAGGGCCTATTTCCCATGATTCCTTCATATTTGC
ATATACGATACAAGGCTGTTAGAGAGATAATTAGAATTAATTTGACTGTAAACACAAAGATATTAGTACA
AAATACGTGACGTAGAAAGTAATAATTTCTTGGGTAGTTTGCAGTTTTAAAATTATGTTTTAAAATGGAC
TATCATATGCTTACCGTAACTTGAAAGTATTTCGATTTCTTGGCTTTATATATCTTGTGGAAAGGACGAA
ACACCGGGTATTCCCAGCATACGACAGTTTTAGAGCTAGAAATAGCAAGTTAAAATAAGGCTAGTCCGTT
ATCAACTTGAAAAAGTGGCACCGAGTCGGTGCTTTTTTGAATTCTAGATCTTGAGACAAATGGCAGTATT
CATCCACAATTTTAAAAGAAAAGGGGGGATTGGGGGGTACAGTGCAGGGGAAAGAATAGTAGACATAATA
GCAACAGACATACAAACTAAAGAATTACAAAAACAAATTACAAAAATTCAAAATTTTCGGGTTTATTACA
GGGACAGCAGAGATCCACTTTGGCGCCGGCTCGAGTGGCTCCGGTGCCCGTCAGTGGGCAGAGCGCACAT
CGCCCACAGTCCCCGAGAAGTTGGGGGGAGGGGTCGGCAATTGAACCGGTGCCTAGAGAAGGTGGCGCGG
GGTAAACTGGGAAAGTGATGTCGTGTACTGGCTCCGCCTTTTTCCCGAGGGTGGGGGAGAACCGTATATA
AGTGCAGTAGTCGCCGTGAACGTTCTTTTTCGCAACGGGTTTGCCGCCAGAACACAGGTGTCGTGACGCG
GGATCCGCCACCATGGATTACAAAGACGATGACGATAAGATGGCCCCAAAGAAGAAGCGGAAGGTCGGTA
TCCACGGAGTCCCAGCAGCCGACAAGAAGTACAGCATCGGCCTGGACATCGGCACCAACTCTGTGGGCTG
GGCCGTGATCACCGACGAGTACAAGGTGCCCAGCAAGAAATTCAAGGTGCTGGGCAACACCGACCGGCAC
AGCATCAAGAAGAACCTGATCGGAGCCCTGCTGTTCGACAGCGGCGAAACAGCCGAGGCCACCCGGCTGA
AGAGAACCGCCAGAAGAAGATACACCAGACGGAAGAACCGGATCTGCTATCTGCAAGAGATCTTCAGCAA
CGAGATGGCCAAGGTGGACGACAGCTTCTTCCACAGACTGGAAGAGTCCTTCCTGGTGGAAGAGGATAAG
AAGCACGAGCGGCACCCCATCTTCGGCAACATCGTGGACGAGGTGGCCTACCACGAGAAGTACCCCACCA
TCTACCACCTGAGAAAGAAACTGGTGGACAGCACCGACAAGGCCGACCTGCGGCTGATCTATCTGGCCCT
GGCCCACATGATCAAGTTCCGGGGCCACTTCCTGATCGAGGGCGACCTGAACCCCGACAACAGCGACGTG
GACAAGCTGTTCATCCAGCTGGTGCAGACCTACAACCAGCTGTTCGAGGAAAACCCCATCAACGCCAGCG
GCGTGGACGCCAAGGCCATCCTGTCTGCCAGACTGAGCAAGAGCAGACGGCTGGAAAATCTGATCGCCCA
GCTGCCCGGCGAGAAGAAGAATGGCCTGTTCGGAAACCTGATTGCCCTGAGCCTGGGCCTGACCCCCAAC
TTCAAGAGCAACTTCGACCTGGCCGAGGATGCCAAACTGCAGCTGAGCAAGGACACCTACGACGACGACC
TGGACAACCTGCTGGCCCAGATCGGCGACCAGTACGCCGACCTGTTTCTGGCCGCCAAGAACCTGTCCGA
CGCCATCCTGCTGAGCGACATCCTGAGAGTGAACACCGAGATCACCAAGGCCCCCCTGAGCGCCTCTATG
ATCAAGAGATACGACGAGCACCACCAGGACCTGACCCTGCTGAAAGCTCTCGTGCGGCAGCAGCTGCCTG
AGAAGTACAAAGAGATTTTCTTCGACCAGAGCAAGAACGGCTACGCCGGCTACATTGACGGCGGAGCCAG
CCAGGAAGAGTTCTACAAGTTCATCAAGCCCATCCTGGAAAAGATGGACGGCACCGAGGAACTGCTCGTG
AAGCTGAACAGAGAGGACCTGCTGCGGAAGCAGCGGACCTTCGACAACGGCAGCATCCCCCACCAGATCC
ACCTGGGAGAGCTGCACGCCATTCTGCGGCGGCAGGAAGATTTTTACCCATTCCTGAAGGACAACCGGGA
AAAGATCGAGAAGATCCTGACCTTCCGCATCCCCTACTACGTGGGCCCTCTGGCCAGGGGAAACAGCAGA
TTCGCCTGGATGACCAGAAAGAGCGAGGAAACCATCACCCCCTGGAACTTCGAGGAAGTGGTGGACAAGG
GCGCTTCCGCCCAGAGCTTCATCGAGCGGATGACCAACTTCGATAAGAACCTGCCCAACGAGAAGGTGCT
GCCCAAGCACAGCCTGCTGTACGAGTACTTCACCGTGTATAACGAGCTGACCAAAGTGAAATACGTGACC
GAGGGAATGAGAAAGCCCGCCTTCCTGAGCGGCGAGCAGAAAAAGGCCATCGTGGACCTGCTGTTCAAGA
CCAACCGGAAAGTGACCGTGAAGCAGCTGAAAGAGGACTACTTCAAGAAAATCGAGTGCTTCGACTCCGT
GGAAATCTCCGGCGTGGAAGATCGGTTCAACGCCTCCCTGGGCACATACCACGATCTGCTGAAAATTATC
AAGGACAAGGACTTCCTGGACAATGAGGAAAACGAGGACATTCTGGAAGATATCGTGCTGACCCTGACAC
TGTTTGAGGACAGAGAGATGATCGAGGAACGGCTGAAAACCTATGCCCACCTGTTCGACGACAAAGTGAT
GAAGCAGCTGAAGCGGCGGAGATACACCGGCTGGGGCAGGCTGAGCCGGAAGCTGATCAACGGCATCCGG
GACAAGCAGTCCGGCAAGACAATCCTGGATTTCCTGAAGTCCGACGGCTTCGCCAACAGAAACTTCATGC
AGCTGATCCACGACGACAGCCTGACCTTTAAAGAGGACATCCAGAAAGCCCAGGTGTCCGGCCAGGGCGA
TAGCCTGCACGAGCACATTGCCAATCTGGCCGGCAGCCCCGCCATTAAGAAGGGCATCCTGCAGACAGTG
AAGGTGGTGGACGAGCTCGTGAAAGTGATGGGCCGGCACAAGCCCGAGAACATCGTGATCGAAATGGCCA
GAGAGAACCAGACCACCCAGAAGGGACAGAAGAACAGCCGCGAGAGAATGAAGCGGATCGAAGAGGGCAT
CAAAGAGCTGGGCAGCCAGATCCTGAAAGAACACCCCGTGGAAAACACCCAGCTGCAGAACGAGAAGCTG
TACCTGTACTACCTGCAGAATGGGCGGGATATGTACGTGGACCAGGAACTGGACATCAACCGGCTGTCCG
ACTACGATGTGGACCATATCGTGCCTCAGAGCTTTCTGAAGGACGACTCCATCGACAACAAGGTGCTGAC
CAGAAGCGACAAGAACCGGGGCAAGAGCGACAACGTGCCCTCCGAAGAGGTCGTGAAGAAGATGAAGAAC
TACTGGCGGCAGCTGCTGAACGCCAAGCTGATTACCCAGAGAAAGTTCGACAATCTGACCAAGGCCGAGA
GAGGCGGCCTGAGCGAACTGGATAAGGCCGGCTTCATCAAGAGACAGCTGGTGGAAACCCGGCAGATCAC
AAAGCACGTGGCACAGATCCTGGACTCCCGGATGAACACTAAGTACGACGAGAATGACAAGCTGATCCGG
GAAGTGAAAGTGATCACCCTGAAGTCCAAGCTGGTGTCCGATTTCCGGAAGGATTTCCAGTTTTACAAAG
TGCGCGAGATCAACAACTACCACCACGCCCACGACGCCTACCTGAACGCCGTCGTGGGAACCGCCCTGAT
CAAAAAGTACCCTAAGCTGGAAAGCGAGTTCGTGTACGGCGACTACAAGGTGTACGACGTGCGGAAGATG
ATCGCCAAGAGCGAGCAGGAAATCGGCAAGGCTACCGCCAAGTACTTCTTCTACAGCAACATCATGAACT
TTTTCAAGACCGAGATTACCCTGGCCAACGGCGAGATCCGGAAGCGGCCTCTGATCGAGACAAACGGCGA
AACCGGGGAGATCGTGTGGGATAAGGGCCGGGATTTTGCCACCGTGCGGAAAGTGCTGAGCATGCCCCAA
GTGAATATCGTGAAAAAGACCGAGGTGCAGACAGGCGGCTTCAGCAAAGAGTCTATCCTGCCCAAGAGGA
ACAGCGATAAGCTGATCGCCAGAAAGAAGGACTGGGACCCTAAGAAGTACGGCGGCTTCGACAGCCCCAC
CGTGGCCTATTCTGTGCTGGTGGTGGCCAAAGTGGAAAAGGGCAAGTCCAAGAAACTGAAGAGTGTGAAA
GAGCTGCTGGGGATCACCATCATGGAAAGAAGCAGCTTCGAGAAGAATCCCATCGACTTTCTGGAAGCCA
AGGGCTACAAAGAAGTGAAAAAGGACCTGATCATCAAGCTGCCTAAGTACTCCCTGTTCGAGCTGGAAAA
CGGCCGGAAGAGAATGCTGGCCTCTGCCGGCGAACTGCAGAAGGGAAACGAACTGGCCCTGCCCTCCAAA
TATGTGAACTTCCTGTACCTGGCCAGCCACTATGAGAAGCTGAAGGGCTCCCCCGAGGATAATGAGCAGA
AACAGCTGTTTGTGGAACAGCACAAGCACTACCTGGACGAGATCATCGAGCAGATCAGCGAGTTCTCCAA
GAGAGTGATCCTGGCCGACGCTAATCTGGACAAAGTGCTGTCCGCCTACAACAAGCACCGGGATAAGCCC
ATCAGAGAGCAGGCCGAGAATATCATCCACCTGTTTACCCTGACCAATCTGGGAGCCCCTGCCGCCTTCA
AGTACTTTGACACCACCATCGACCGGAAGAGGTACACCAGCACCAAAGAGGTGCTGGACGCCACCCTGAT
CCACCAGAGCATCACCGGCCTGTACGAGACACGGATCGACCTGTCTCAGCTGGGAGGCGACAAGCGTCCT
GCTGCTACTAAGAAAGCTGGTCAAGCTAAGAAAAAGAAAGCTAGCGGCAGCGGCGCCACCAACTTCAGCC
TGCTGAAGCAGGCCGGCGACGTGGAGGAGAACCCCGGCCCCATGGTGTCTAAGGGCGAAGAGCTGATTAA
GGAGAACATGCACATGAAGCTGTATATGGAGGGCACCGTGAACAACCACCACTTCAAGTGCACATCCGAG
GGCGAAGGCAAGCCCTACGAGGGCACCCAGACCATGAGAATCAAGGTGGTCGAGGGCGGCCCTCTCCCCT
TCGCCTTCGACATCCTGGCTACCAGCTTCATGTACGGCAGCAGAACCTTCATCAACCACACCCAGGGCAT
CCCCGACTTCTTTAAGCAGTCCTTCCCTGAGGGCTTCACATGGGAGAGAGTCACCACATACGAAGACGGG
GGCGTGCTGACCGCTACCCAGGACACCAGCCTCCAGGACGGCTGCCTCATCTACAACGTCAAGATCAGAG
GGGTGAACTTCCCATCCAACGGCCCTGTGATGCAGAAGAAAACACTCGGCTGGGAGGCCAACACCGAGAT
GCTGTACCCCGCTGACGGCGGCCTGGAAGGCAGAAGCGACATGGCCCTGAAGCTCGTGGGCGGGGGCCAC
CTGATCTGCAACTTCAAGACCACATACAGATCCAAGAAACCCGCTAAGAACCTCAAGATGCCCGGCGTCT
ACTATGTGGACCACAGACTGGAAAGAATCAAGGAGGCCGACAAAGAGACCTACGTCGAGCAGCACGAGGT
GGCTGTGGCCAGATACTGCGACCTCCCTAGCAAACTGGGGCACAAACTTAATTGAACGCGTTAAGTCGAC
AATCAACCTCTGGATTACAAAATTTGTGAAAGATTGACTGGTATTCTTAACTATGTTGCTCCTTTTACGC
TATGTGGATACGCTGCTTTAATGCCTTTGTATCATGCTATTGCTTCCCGTATGGCTTTCATTTTCTCCTC
CTTGTATAAATCCTGGTTGCTGTCTCTTTATGAGGAGTTGTGGCCCGTTGTCAGGCAACGTGGCGTGGTG
TGCACTGTGTTTGCTGACGCAACCCCCACTGGTTGGGGCATTGCCACCACCTGTCAGCTCCTTTCCGGGA
CTTTCGCTTTCCCCCTCCCTATTGCCACGGCGGAACTCATCGCCGCCTGCCTTGCCCGCTGCTGGACAGG
GGCTCGGCTGTTGGGCACTGACAATTCCGTGGTGTTGTCGGGGAAATCATCGTCCTTTCCTTGGCTGCTC
GCCTGTGTTGCCACCTGGATTCTGCGCGGGACGTCCTTCTGCTACGTCCCTTCGGCCCTCAATCCAGCGG
ACCTTCCTTCCCGCGGCCTGCTGCCGGCTCTGCGGCCTCTTCCGCGTCTTCGCCTTCGCCCTCAGACGAG
TCGGATCTCCCTTTGGGCCGCCTCCCCGCGTCGACTTTAAGACCAATGACTTACAAGGCAGCTGTAGATC
TTAGCCACTTTTTAAAAGAAAAGGGGGGACTGGAAGGGCTAATTCACTCCCAACGAAGACAAGATCTGCT
TTTTGCTTGTACTGGGTCTCTCTGGTTAGACCAGATCTGAGCCTGGGAGCTCTCTGGCTAACTAGGGAAC
CCACTGCTTAAGCCTCAATAAAGCTTGCCTTGAGTGCTTCAAGTAGTGTGTGCCCGTCTGTTGTGTGACT
CTGGTAACTAGAGATCCCTCAGACCCTTTTAGTCAGTGTGGAAAATCTCTAGCAGTACGTATAGTAGTTC
ATGTCATCTTATTATTCAGTATTTATAACTTGCAAAGAAATGAATATCAGAGAGTGAGAGGAACTTGTTT
ATTGCAGCTTATAATGGTTACAAATAAAGCAATAGCATCACAAATTTCACAAATAAAGCATTTTTTTCAC
TGCATTCTAGTTGTGGTTTGTCCAAACTCATCAATGTATCTTATCATGTCTGGCTCTAGCTATCCCGCCC
CTAACTCCGCCCATCCCGCCCCTAACTCCGCCCAGTTCCGCCCATTCTCCGCCCCATGGCTGACTAATTT
TTTTTATTTATGCAGAGGCCGAGGCCGCCTCGGCCTCTGAGCTATTCCAGAAGTAGTGAGGAGGCTTTTT
TGGAGGCCTAGGGACGTACCCAATTCGCCCTATAGTGAGTCGTATTACGCGCGCTCACTGGCCGTCGTTT
TACAACGTCGTGACTGGGAAAACCCTGGCGTTACCCAACTTAATCGCCTTGCAGCACATCCCCCTTTCGC
CAGCTGGCGTAATAGCGAAGAGGCCCGCACCGATCGCCCTTCCCAACAGTTGCGCAGCCTGAATGGCGAA
TGGG
[124 nt withheld, positions 9035-9158]
C
[91 nt withheld, positions 9160-9250]
A
[49 nt withheld, positions 9252-9300]
CCTTTGACGTTGGAGTCCACGTTCTTT
[37 nt withheld, positions 9328-9364]
ACCCTATCTCGGTCTATTCTTTTGATTTATAAGGGATTTTGCCGATTTCGGCCTATTGGTTAAAAAATGA
GCTGATTTAACAAAAATTTAACGCGAATTTTAACAAAATATTAACGCTTACAATTTAGGTGGCACTTTTC
GGGGAAATGTGCGCGGAACCCCTATTTGTTTATTTTTCTAAATACATTCAAATATGTATCCGCTCATGAG
ACAATAACCCTGATAAATGCTTCAATAATATTGAAAAAGGAAGAGTATGAGTATTCAACATTTCCGTGTC
GCCCTTATTCCCTTTTTTGCGGCATTTTGCCTTCCTGTTTTTGCTCACCCAGAAACGCTGGTGAAAGTAA
AAGATGCTGAAGATCAGTTGGGTGCACGAGTGGGTTACATCGAACTGGATCTCAACAGCGGTAAGATCCT
TGAGAGTTTTCGCCCCGAAGAACGTTTTCCAATGATGAGCACTTTTAAAGTTCTGCTATGTGGCGCGGTA
TTATCCCGTATTGACGCCGGGCAAGAGCAACTCGGTCGCCGCATACACTATTCTCAGAATGACTTGGTTG
AGTACTCACCAGTCACAGAAAAGCATCTTACGGATGGCATGACAGTAAGAGAATTATGCAGTGCTGCCAT
AACCATGAGTGATAACACTGCGGCCAACTTACTTCTGACAACGATCGGAGGACCGAAGGAGCTAACCGCT
TTTTTGCACAACATGGGGGATCATGTAACTCGCCTTGATCGTTGGGAACCGGAGCTGAATGAAGCCATAC
CAAACGACGAGCGTGACACCACGATGCCTGTAGCAATGGCAACAACGTTGCGCAAACTATTAACTGGCGA
ACTACTTACTCTAGCTTCCCGGCAACAATTAATAGACTGGATGGAGGCGGATAAAGTTGCAGGACCACTT
CTGCGCTCGGCCCTTCCGGCTGGCTGGTTTATTGCTGATAAATCTGGAGCCGGTGAGCGTGGGTCTCGCG
GTATCATTGCAGCACTGGGGCCAGATGGTAAGCCCTCCCGTATCGTAGTTATCTACACGACGGGGAGTCA
GGCAACTATGGATGAACGAAATAGACAGATCGCTGAGATAGGTGCCTCACTGATTAAGCATTGGTAACTG
TCAGACCAAGTTTACTCATATATACTTTAGATTGATTTAAAACTTCATTTTTAATTTAAAAGGATCTAGG
TGAAGATCCTTTTTGATAATCTCATGACCAAAATCCCTTAACGTGAGTTTTCGTTCCACTGAGCGTCAGA
CCCCGTAGAAAAGATCAAAGGATCTTCTTGAGATCCTTTTTTTCTGCGCGTAATCTGCTGCTTGCAAACA
AAAAAACCACCGCTACCAGCGGTGGTTTGTTTGCCGGATCAAGAGCTACCAACTCTTTTTCCGAAGGTAA
CTGGCTTCAGCAGAGCGCAGATACCAAATACTGTTCTTCTAGTGTAGCCGTAGTTAGGCCACCACTTCAA
GAACTCTGTAGCACCGCCTACATACCTCGCTCTGCTAATCCTGTTACCAGTGGCTGCTGCCAGTGGCGAT
AAGTCGTGTCTTACCGGGTTGGACTCAAGACGATAGTTACCGGATAAGGCGCAGCGGTCGGGCTGAACGG
GGGGTTCGTGCACACAGCCCAGCTTGGAGCGAACGACCTACACCGAACTGAGATACCTACAGCGTGAGCT
ATGAGAAAGCGCCACGCTTCCCGAAGGGAGAAAGGCGGACAGGTATCCGGTAAGCGGCAGGGTCGGAACA
GGAGAGCGCACGAGGGAGCTTCCAGGGGGAAACGCCTGGTATCTTTATAGTCCTGTCGGGTTTCGCCACC
TCTGACTTGAGCGTCGATTTTTGTGATGCTCGTCAGGGGGGCGGAGCCTATGGAAAAACGCCAGCAACGC
GGCCTTTTTACGGTTCCTGGCCTTTTGCTGGCCTTTTGCTCACATGTTCTTTCCTGCGTTATCCCCTGAT
TCTGTGGATAACCGTATTACCGCCTTTGAGTGAGCTGATACCGCTCGCCGCAGCCGAACGACCGAGCGCA
GCGAGTCAGTGAGCGAGGAAGCGGAAGAGCGCCCAATACGCAAACCGCCTCTCCCCGCGCGTTGGCCGAT
TCATTAATGCAGCTGGCACGACAGGTTTCCCGACTGGAAAGCGGGCAGTGAGCGCAACGCAATTAATGTG
AGTTAGCTCACTCATTAGGCACCCCAGGCTTTACACTTTATGCTTCCGGCTCGTATGTTGTGTGGAATTG
TGAGCGGATAACAATTTCACACAGGAAACAGCTATGACCATGATTACGCCAAGCGCGCAATTAACCCTCA
CTAAAGGGAACAAAAGCTGGAGCTGCAAGC
Features (pLannotate 1.2.2; 29 found; start..end, strand, type, name):
      5..231     +  promoter       RSV promoter: Rous sarcoma virus enhancer/promoter
    232..412     +  LTR            5' LTR (truncated): truncated 5' long terminal repeat (LTR) from HIV-1
    459..584     +  misc_feature   HIV-1 Ψ: packaging signal of human immunodeficiency virus type 1
    568..931     +  CDS            HIV-1 gag (fragment): gag protein from human immunodeficiency virus 1; gag
   1077..1310    +  misc_feature   RRE: The Rev response element (RRE) of HIV-1 allows for Rev-dependent mRNA export from the nucleus to the cytoplasm.
   1687..1713    +  CDS            Rev (fragment): human immunodeficiency virus 1 (HIV-1) Rev protein; rev; enhances nuclear export of unspliced and incompletely spliced viral mRNAs
   1717..1957    +  promoter       U6 promoter: RNA polymerase III promoter for human U6 snRNA
   1987..2062    +  misc_RNA       gRNA scaffold: guide RNA scaffold for the Streptococcus pyogenes CRISPR/Cas9 system
   2110..2227    +  misc_feature   cPPT/CTS: central polypurine tract and central termination sequence of HIV-1
   2296..2507    +  promoter       EF-1α core promoter: core promoter for human elongation factor EF-1α
   2611..4212    +  CDS            Cas9(N): N-terminal portion of Streptococcus pyogenes Cas9 (Zetsche et al., 2015)
   4213..6711    +  CDS            Cas9(C): C-terminal portion of Streptococcus pyogenes Cas9 (Zetsche et al., 2015)
   6832..7545    +  CDS            TagRFP: monomeric derivative of red fluorescent protein from Entacmaea quadricolor (Merzlyak et al., 2007) mammalian codon-optimized
   7561..8149    +  misc_feature   WPRE: woodchuck hepatitis virus posttranscriptional regulatory element
   8200..8219    +  misc_feature   cPPT/CTS (fragment): central polypurine tract and central termination sequence of HIV-1
   8221..8454    +  LTR            3' LTR (ΔU3): self-inactivating 3' long terminal repeat (LTR) from HIV-1
   8532..8653    +  polyA_signal   SV40 poly(A) signal: SV40 polyadenylation signal
   8693..8828    +  rep_origin     SV40 ori: SV40 origin of replication
   8849..8867    -  promoter       T7 promoter: promoter for bacteriophage T7 RNA polymerase
   8875..9030    +  CDS            lacZα (fragment): LacZα fragment of β-galactosidase; lacZ fragment
   9035..9463    +  rep_origin     f1 ori (sequence partly withheld): f1 bacteriophage origin of replication; arrow indicates direction of (+) strand synthesis
   9516..9620    +  promoter       AmpR promoter: bla
   9621..10481   +  CDS            AmpR: β-lactamase; bla; confers resistance to ampicillin, carbenicillin, and related antibiotics
  10652..11240   +  rep_origin     ori: high-copy-number ColE1/pMB1/pBR322/pUC origin of replication
  11423..11515   +  CDS            lacI (fragment): lac repressor; lacI; The lac repressor binds to the lac operator to inhibit transcription in E. coli. This inhibition can be relieved by adding lactose or isopropyl-β-D-thiogalactopyranoside (IPTG).
  11528..11549   +  protein_bind   CAP binding site: CAP binding activates transcription in the presence of cAMP. E. coli catabolite activator protein
  11564..11594   +  promoter       lac promoter: promoter for the E. coli lac operon
  11598..11620   +  protein_bind   lac operator (fragment): The lac repressor binds to the lac operator to inhibit transcription in E. coli. This inhibition can be relieved by adding lactose or isopropyl-β-D-thiogalactopyranoside (IPTG). lac repressor encoded by lacI
  11663..11681   +  promoter       T3 promoter: promoter for bacteriophage T3 RNA polymerase
