[The description below was written by a language model from this plasmid's Addgene catalogue record and pLannotate feature annotations shown in this document.]
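Description:
PL-CRISPR.EFS.tRFP-gIfngr1-2 is an all-in-one lentiviral CRISPR/Cas9 transfer plasmid of about 11.7 kb, built on the PL-CRISPR.EFS.tRFP backbone, that delivers Streptococcus pyogenes Cas9, a TagRFP reporter and a single guide RNA against mouse Ifngr1, which encodes the interferon-gamma receptor 1 chain. In bacteria it is maintained through a high-copy ColE1/pUC-type origin and selected with ampicillin via the β-lactamase gene. An f1 origin, residual lac-region fragments and T7 and T3 promoters are carried over from the parental cloning vector. An SV40 origin and SV40 poly(A) signal lie just outside the 3' LTR.

The viral cassette has a third-generation, self-inactivating layout. An RSV promoter drives a truncated HIV-1 5' LTR to produce the genomic RNA in packaging cells, followed by the Ψ packaging signal with a gag fragment, the RRE for Rev-dependent nuclear export, a cPPT/CTS element, WPRE to boost transcript expression, and a ΔU3 3' LTR that inactivates LTR promoter activity after integration. Within this frame, a human U6 RNA polymerase III promoter drives the Ifngr1 spacer fused to the SpCas9 gRNA scaffold; the spacer sequence is not given in the record. Downstream, the EF-1α core (EFS) promoter drives Cas9, annotated as two contiguous segments that together make up the full coding sequence, followed by TagRFP. The short gap between Cas9 and TagRFP is unannotated, so the linking element that permits co-expression is not stated. Red fluorescence allows transduced cells to be identified or sorted, and no drug-selection marker for mammalian cells is annotated. The construct is intended for disrupting Ifngr1 in mouse cells, and its associated publication concerns interferon-gamma signalling in tumour resistance to anti-PD-1 immunotherapy.
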