Addgene plasmid #166480: PL-CRISPR.EFS.tRFP-gIfngr1-2
Purpose: Expresses spCas9, tRFP and a gRNA targeting mouse Ifngr1
Depositing lab: Shuguo Sun. Depositing organization: Huazhong University of Science & Technology. Publication: Interferon-gamma induces tumor resistance to anti-PD-1 immunotherapy by promoting YAP phase separation. Yu M, Peng Z, Qin M, Liu Y, Wang J, Zhang C, Lin J, Dong T, Wang L, Li S, Yang Y, Xu S, Guo W, Zhang X, Shi M, Peng H, Luo X, Zhang H, Zhang L, Li Y, Yang XP, Sun S. Mol Cell. 2021 Feb 13. pii: S1097-2765(21)00010-1. doi: 10.1016/j.molcel.2021.01.010. PubMed 33606996.
Backbone
  Vector backbone: PL-CRISPR.EFS.tRFP
  Vector type: Lentiviral
Growth in bacteria
  Bacterial resistance: Ampicillin, 100 μg/mL
  Growth temperature: 37°C
  Growth strain: NEB Stable
  Copy number: High Copy
Gene/Insert
  Gene/Insert name: gRNA for mouse Ifngr1
  gRNA/shRNA sequence: Unspecified
  Species: M. musculus (mouse)
  Entrez Gene: Ifngr1 (a.k.a. CD119, IFN-gammaR, Ifgr, Ifngr, Nktar)
  Cloning method: Restriction Enzyme; 5′ cloning site Unknown (unknown if destroyed)
Terms and licenses: Academic/Nonprofit Terms; Industry Terms: Not Available to Industry
How to cite: PL-CRISPR.EFS.tRFP-gIfngr1-2 was a gift from Shuguo Sun (Addgene plasmid # 166480 ; http://n2t.net/addgene:166480 ; RRID:Addgene_166480)
